>Addgene plasmid #169989 | pLEX305-N-dTAG-CARD8 | addgene full sequence | sequence record 332721 | Addgene NGS Result
TCCGGTGGTACCTCTAGAAAGCTTTTTGCAAAAGCCTAGGCCTCCAAAAAAGCCTCCTCACTACTTCTGG
AATAGCTCAGAGGCCGAGGCGGCCTCGGCCTCTGCATAAATAAAAAAAATTAGTCAGCCATGGGGCGGAG
AATGGGCGGAACTGGGCGGAGTTAGGGGCGGGATGGGCGGAGTTAGGGGCGGGACTATGGTTGCTGACTA
ATTGAGACGCATGCTTTGCATACTTCTGCCTGCTGGGGAGCCTGGGGACTTTCCACACCTGGTTGCTGAC
TAATTGAGATGCAATGCATGGGTCCCCTCGGGGTTGGGAGGTGGGTCTGAAACGATAATGGTGAATATCC
CTGCCTAACTCTATTCACTATAGAAAGTACAGCAAAAACTATTCTTAAACCTACCAAGCCTCCTACTATC
ATTATGAATAATTTTATATACCACAGCCAATTTGTTATGTTAAACCAATTCCACAAACTTGCCCATTTAT
CTAATTCCAATAATTCTTGTTCATTCTTTTCTTGCTGGTTTTGCGATTCTTCAATTAAGGAGTGTATTAA
GCTTGTGTAATTGTTAATTTCTCTGTCCCACTCCATCCAGGTCGTGTGATTCCAAATCTGTTCCAGAGAT
TTATTACTCCAACTAGCATTCCAAGGCACAGCAGTGGTGCAAATGAGTTTTCCAGAGCAACCCCAAATCC
CCAGGAGCTGTTGATCCTTTAGGTATCTTTCCACAGCCAGGATTCTTGCCTGGAGCTGCTTGATGCCCCA
GACTGTGAGTTGCAACAGATGCTGTTGCGCCTCAATAGCCCTCAGCAAATTGTTCTGCTGCTGCACTATA
CCAGACAATAATTGTCTGGCCTGTACCGTCAGCGTCATTGACGCTGCGCCCATAGTGCTTCCTGCTGCTC
CCAAGAACCCAAGGAACAAAGCTCCTATTCCCACTGCTCTTTTTTCTCTCTGCACCACTCTTCTCTTTGC
CTTGGTGGGTGCTACTCCTAATGGTTCAATTTTTACTACTTTATATTTATATAATTCACTTCTCCAATTG
TCCCTCATATCTCCTCCTCCAGGTCTGAAGATCAGCGGCCGCTTGCTGTGCGGTGGTCTTACTTTTGTTT
TGCTCTTCCTCTATCTTGTCTAAAGCTTCCTTGGTGTCTTTTATCTCTATCCTTTGATGCACACAATAGA
GGGTTGCTACTGTATTATATAATGATCTAAGTTCTTCTGATCCTGTCTGAAGGGATGGTTGTAGCTGTCC
CAGTATTTGTCTACAGCCTTCTGATGTTTCTAACAGGCCAGGATTAACTGCGAATCGTTCTAGCTCCCTG
CTTGCCCATACTATATGTTTTAATTTATATTTTTTCTTTCCCCCTGGCCTTAACCGAATTTTTTCCCATC
GCGATCTAATTCTCCCCCGCTTAATACTGACGCTCTCGCACCCATCTCTCTCCTTCTAGCCTCCGCTAGT
CAAAATTTTTGGCGTACTCACCAGTCGCCGCCCCTCGCCTCTTGCCGTGCGCGCTTCAGCAAGCCGAGTC
CTGCGTCGAGAGAGCTCCTCTGGTTTCCCTTTCGCTTTCAAGTCCCTGTTCGGGCGCCACTGCTAGAGAT
TTTCCACACTGACTAAAAGGGTCTGAGGGATCTCTAGTTACCAGAGTCACACAACAGACGGGCACACACT
ACTTGAAGCACTCAAGGCAAGCTTTATTGAGGCTTAAGCAGTGGGTTCCCTAGTTAGCCAGAGAGCTCCC
AGGCTCAGATCTGGTCTAACCAGAGAGACCCGTTTATGTATCGAGCTAGGCACTTAAATACAATATCTCT
GCAATGCGGCAATTCAGTGGTTCGTCCAATCCATGTCAGACCCGTCTGTTGCCTTCCTAATAAGGCACGA
TCGTACCACCTTACTTCCACCAATCGGCATGCACGGTGCTTTTTCTCTCCTTGTAAGGCATGTTGCTAAC
TCATCGTTACCATGTTGCAAGACTACAAGAGTATTGCATAAGACTACATTAAGCTTGCAGCTCCAGCTTT
TGTTCCCTTTAGTGAGGGTTAATTGCGCGCTTGGCGTAATCATGGTCATAGCTGTTTCCTGTGTGAAATT
GTTATCCGCTCACAATTCCACACAACATACGAGCCGGAAGCATAAAGTGTAAAGCCTGGGGTGCCTAATG
AGTGAGCTAACTCACATTAATTGCGTTGCGCTCACTGCCCGCTTTCCAGTCGGGAAACCTGTCGTGCCAG
CTGCATTAATGAATCGGCCAACGCGCGGGGAGAGGCGGTTTGCGTATTGGGCGCTCTTCCGCTTCCTCGC
TCACTGACTCGCTGCGCTCGGTCGTTCGGCTGCGGCGAGCGGTATCAGCTCACTCAAAGGCGGTAATACG
GTTATCCACAGAATCAGGGGATAACGCAGGAAAGAACATGTGAGCAAAAGGCCAGCAAAAGGCCAGGAAC
CGTAAAAAGGCCGCGTTGCTGGCGTTTTTCCATAGGCTCCGCCCCCCTGACGAGCATCACAAAAATCGAC
GCTCAAGTCAGAGGTGGCGAAACCCGACAGGACTATAAAGATACCAGGCGTTTCCCCCTGGAAGCTCCCT
CGTGCGCTCTCCTGTTCCGACCCTGCCGCTTACCGGATACCTGTCCGCCTTTCTCCCTTCGGGAAGCGTG
GCGCTTTCTCATAGCTCACGCTGTAGGTATCTCAGTTCGGTGTAGGTCGTTCGCTCCAAGCTGGGCTGTG
TGCACGAACCCCCCGTTCAGCCCGACCGCTGCGCCTTATCCGGTAACTATCGTCTTGAGTCCAACCCGGT
AAGACACGACTTATCGCCACTGGCAGCAGCCACTGGTAACAGGATTAGCAGAGCGAGGTATGTAGGCGGT
GCTACAGAGTTCTTGAAGTGGTGGCCTAACTACGGCTACACTAGAAGAACAGTATTTGGTATCTGCGCTC
TGCTGAAGCCAGTTACCTTCGGAAAAAGAGTTGGTAGCTCTTGATCCGGCAAACAAACCACCGCTGGTAG
CGGTGGTTTTTTTGTTTGCAAGCAGCAGATTACGCGCAGAAAAAAAGGATCTCAAGAAGATCCTTTGATC
TTTTCTACGGGGTCTGACGCTCAGTGGAACGACGCGTAACTCACGTTAAGGGATTTTGGTCATGAGCTTG
CGCCGTCCCGTCAAGTCAGCGTAATGCTCTGCCAGTGTTACAACCAATTAACCAATTCTGATTAGAAAAA
CTCATCGAGCATCAAATGAAACTGCAATTTATTCATATCAGGATTATCAATACCATATTTTTGAAAAAGC
CGTTTCTGTAATGAAGGAGAAAACTCACCGAGGCAGTTCCATAGGATGGCAAGATCCTGGTATCGGTCTG
CGATTCCGACTCGTCCAACATCAATACAACCTATTAATTTCCCCTCGTCAAAAATAAGGTTATCAAGTGA
GAAATCACCATGAGTGACGACTGAATCCGGTGAGAATGGCAAAAGTTTATGCATTTCTTTCCAGACTTGT
TCAACAGGCCAGCCATTACGCTCGTCATCAAAATCACTCGCATCAACCAAACCGTTATTCATTCGTGATT
GCGCCTGAGCGAGACGAAATACGCGATCGCTGTTAAAAGGACAATTACAAACAGGAATCGAATGCAACCG
GCGCAGGAACACTGCCAGCGCATCAACAATATTTTCACCTGAATCAGGATATTCTTCTAATACCTGGAAT
GCTGTTTTTCCGGGGATCGCAGTGGTGAGTAACCATGCATCATCAGGAGTACGGATAAAATGCTTGATGG
TCGGAAGAGGCATAAATTCCGTCAGCCAGTTTAGTCTGACCATCTCATCTGTAACATCATTGGCAACGCT
ACCTTTGCCATGTTTCAGAAACAACTCTGGCGCATCGGGCTTCCCATACAAGCGATAGATTGTCGCACCT
GATTGCCCGACATTATCGCGAGCCCATTTATACCCATATAAATCAGCATCCATGTTGGAATTTAATCGCG
GCCTCGACGTTTCCCGTTGAATATGGCTCATAACACCCCTTGTATTACTGTTTATGTAAGCAGACAGTTT
TATTGTTCATGATGATATATTTTTATCTTGTGCAATGTAACATCAGAGATTTTGAGACACGGGCCAGAGC
TGCCAGGAAACAGCTATGACCATGTAATACGACTCACTATAGGGGATATCAGCTGGATGGCAAATAATGA
TTTTATTTTGACTGATAGTGACCTGTTCGTTGCAACAAATTGATAAGCAATGCTTTCTTATAATGCCAAC
TTTGTACAAGAAAGCTGGGTCTTACAAATTCTGCTGTCTAAGATAGGACACGAGGTAAGGGTCCCTTTCA
CTAATGCTTCTGAAGAGCACGTCCAGGGCCAGGTCCCCTTTCTTCTCCACCATGCTCAGCAAGGCCTCAT
TCTTGCTCTGCCGTGTCTTTTCCTGCTCCACCAGCTCCTTCTCATTCTCAGTAAGAACCTCATTGTCTTG
GAGATCATCGAGCACCCCTTTCAGGTCCCCCATCCTGGCTTGGAGTTGCCGGTGGTTCTCCTTCACAAAG
GCTGCACCTGAGAAAGGAGGAGGGGCTGATGCAGCTACAAGCTGGAGATCCACTGGCTTCACCTCAGTAT
CCCACACCAAAGTCCCATGTCTTTTTTCAGTAATCTCAAGTTGAATGGGTTCCTTCATCTGCCCAGCATA
GAATTTTGAGAAGTGCTGAATTTCTCCAGGGCTCCTGTAGGACAATTTCAACTCCTTGGGCATTACTTTC
AGGTTAGCAGAATTAGACACAATATAACTGGAACCAAAGTTCAGGGGTTCCATTGGGGGCGAAGTCTGCA
GGCGCACACCATGGAAGCGATCTTCCTCATCATCTATCGCCTTTGTTAGCAAGGCGTCGCTGGGGACAAG
GTACAAGTGGAACTTAATATCTTCGGGGTGGGGGTGATAATAGATCAATGTGTTGGAAGTGATGGGGATG
GAGAGGCGAGTCCCACTGGCGATCCGCAGCAGGATGCCCATCAGAGAGAAGCTGGGGCTTTCCAGGACAG
CATAGAAAGGCTCCACCCGGGCTGGATGCTCCAGGACCATCCCTTCATTCTTAAAATGGGCAACGAGAAA
CCAGGAGACGTCCACCTCACCTGCTTGGAGGGAGATGAAGTGGGGGAGGTGGATTTCGGCGACAGCCTCC
TCTGGCTCTGCAGTGACATCAAACAAGGGGCCGCCCACCAGCCACTGTTCATGGTGCTGCAGGTCCAGGG
CCAGGTGCTGACTCCAGGAACCAAACGCAATCGTCACTGTGACCTCATCCCTTACCAGGAAGCCGAGGCC
TGTGGCTGACCACAGATACCAGCCAGCAGTGGGGAACCAAACGCTGTATCTGTTTGTGCTCTTATCAATC
AACTCAACATCCACATTTCCTTCAGGCCCCAGAAACTGACGATTTTTATAATCTTCTTCGATCTCAAAAC
AGACTTTAGAAGCATAAGAGGAAACTATTTGATTCTCTTCTGAGCAAATGTCTCCTGAATCTTGTCCCTC
TGAAGATTCCTGCTCTTCTGATACACTGGGAATGTCCCCCCCAGATAGTTGACACTCAGGAACAGCACGG
AACAATAATGGCTCTGCCTCTGTCTCATCATCTTCTTGGAAAAAATGTGAGATGTCACAAAGGGTCTCAG
AAACACAGGGTAGCTCCCTGTATACCGTATCATTTGTCACACAGGCCTCAGCCTGAAAAAAAATTCCAGT
TTTTGTGTATTGCAGTTCCCGTATGCTATTGTCAACCAACAGTTTCCGTGATCCTTGTAGTCTAATGAGT
TTGGATGCATCTATGTTCCTACTGGATCCACTGTCCCGTCTCGGCAGCTCTTCCTCACTGCTGCTACTCT
TTTCTGGACACTCCTTTTTTTCCATGGCGAAGCCTGCTTTTTTGTACAAACTTGTTGATCTATCGATGCC
TGCATAGTCCGGGACATCATACGGATAGCCGGCGTAGTCGGGCACGTCGTAGGGGTAGCCGCCTTCCAGT
TTTAGAAGCTCCACATCGAAGACGAGAGTGGCATGTGGTGGGATGATGCCTGGGTGCCCAGTGGCACCAT
AGGCATAATCTGGAGATATAGTCAGTTTGGCTCTCTGACCCACACTCATCTGGGCAACCCCTTCTTCCCA
GCCTCGGATCACCTCCTGCTTGCCTAGCATAAACTTAAAGGGCTTGTTTCTGTCCCGGGAGGAATCAACT
TTCTTTCCATCTTCAAGCATCCCGGTGTAGTGCACCACGCAGGTCTGGCCGCGCTTGGGGAAGGTGCGCC
CGTCTCCTGGGGAGATGGTTTCCACCTGCACTCCCATGCTAGCCCCTGGGGAGAGAGGTCGGTGATTCGG
TCAACGAGGGAGCCGACTGCCGACGTGCGCTCCGGAGGCTTGCAGAATGCGGAACACCGCGCGGGCAGGA
ACAGGGCCCACACTACCGCCCCACACCCCGCCTCCCGCACCGCCCCTTCCCGGCCGCTGCTCTCGGCGCG
CCCTGCTGAGCAGCCGCTATTGGCCACAGCCCATCGCGGTCGGCGCGCTGCCATTGCTCCCTGGCGCTGT
CCGTCTGCGAGGGTACTAGTGAGACGTGCGGCTTCCGTTTGTCACGTCCGGCACGCCGCGAACCGCAAGG
AACCTTCCCGACTTAGGGGCGGAGCAGGAAGCGTCGCCGGGGGGCCCACAAGGGTAGCGGCGAAGATCCG
GGTGACGCTGCGAACGGACGTGAAGAATGTGCGAGACCCAGGGTCGGCGCCGCTGCGTTTCCCGGAACCA
CGCCCAGAGCAGCCGCGTCCCTGCGCAAACCCAGGGCTGCCTTGGAAAAGGCGCAACCTGCAGGCCTCGA
GCCGGCGCCAAAGTGGATCTCTGCTGTCCCTGTAATAAACCCGAAAATTTTGAATTTTTGTAATTTGTTT
TTGTAATTCTTTAGTTTGTATGTCTGTTGCTATTATGTCTACTATTCTTTCCCCTGCACTGTACCCCCCA
ATCCCCCCTTTTCTTTTAAAATTGTGGATGAATACTGCCATTTGTCTCAAGATCTAGAATTCGTTAACTG
GCACCGGGCTTGCGGGTCATGCACCAGGTGCGCGGTCCTTCGGGCACCTCGACGTCGGCGGTGACGGTGA
AGCCGAGCCGCTCGTAGAAGGGGAGGTTGCGGGGCGCGGAGGTCTCCAGGAAGGCGGGCACCCCGGCGCG
CTCGGCCGCCTCCACTCCGGGGAGCACGACGGCGCTGCCCAGACCCTTGCCCTGGTGGTCGGGCGAGACG
CCGACGGTGGCCAGGAACCACGCGGGCTCCTTGGGCCGGTGCGGCGCCAGGAGGCCTTCCATCTGTTGCT
GCGCGGCCAGCCGGGAACCGCTCAACTCGGCCATGCGCGGGCCGATCTCGGCGAACACCGCCCCCGCTTC
GACGCTCTCCGGCGTGGTCCAGACCGCCACGGCGGCGCCGTCGTCCGCGACCCACACCTTGCCGATGTCG
AGCCCGACGCGCGTGAGGAAGAGTTCTTGCAGCTCGGTGACCCGCTCGATGTGGCGGTCCGGATCGACGG
TGTGGCGCGTGGCGGGGTAGTCGGCGAACGCGGCGGCGAGGGTGCGTACGGCCCTGGGGACGTCGTCGCG
GGTGGCGAGGCGCACCGTGGGCTTGTACTCGGTCATGGTAAGC
Features (pLannotate 1.2.2; 24 found; start..end, strand, type, name):
     39..174     -  rep_origin     SV40 ori: SV40 origin of replication
    198..269     -  promoter       SV40 promoter (fragment): SV40 enhancer and early promoter
    270..293     -  promoter       SV40 promoter (fragment): SV40 early promoter
    300..326     -  CDS            Rev (fragment): human immunodeficiency virus 1 (HIV-1) Rev protein; rev; enhances nuclear export of unspliced and incompletely spliced viral mRNAs
    703..936     -  misc_feature   RRE: The Rev response element (RRE) of HIV-1 allows for Rev-dependent mRNA export from the nucleus to the cytoplasm.
   1082..1445    -  CDS            HIV-1 gag (fragment): gag protein from human immunodeficiency virus 1; gag
   1429..1554    -  misc_feature   HIV-1 Ψ: packaging signal of human immunodeficiency virus type 1
   1601..1781    -  LTR            5' LTR (truncated): truncated 5' long terminal repeat (LTR) from HIV-1
   1782..2008    -  promoter       RSV promoter: Rous sarcoma virus enhancer/promoter
   2036..2054    -  promoter       T3 promoter: promoter for bacteriophage T3 RNA polymerase
   2099..2115    -  protein_bind   lac operator: The lac repressor binds to the lac operator to inhibit transcription in E. coli. This inhibition can be relieved by adding lactose or isopropyl-β-D-thiogalactopyranoside (IPTG). lac repressor encoded by lacI
   2123..2153    -  promoter       lac promoter: promoter for the E. coli lac operon
   2168..2189    -  protein_bind   CAP binding site: CAP binding activates transcription in the presence of cAMP. E. coli catabolite activator protein
   2202..2294    -  CDS            lacI (fragment): lac repressor; lacI; The lac repressor binds to the lac operator to inhibit transcription in E. coli. This inhibition can be relieved by adding lactose or isopropyl-β-D-thiogalactopyranoside (IPTG).
   2477..3065    -  rep_origin     ori: high-copy-number ColE1/pMB1/pBR322/pUC origin of replication
   3212..4021    -  CDS            KanR: aminoglycoside phosphotransferase; aph(3')-Ia; confers resistance to kanamycin in bacteria or G418 (Geneticin®) in eukaryotes
   4155..4173    +  promoter       T7 promoter: promoter for bacteriophage T7 RNA polymerase
   4191..4290    +  protein_bind   attL2: mutant version of attL; recombination site for the Gateway® LR reaction LR Clonase™
   4295..5905    -  CDS            CARD8: CARD8_HUMAN - Also known as DACAR From Homo sapiens (Human).
   5911..5935    -  protein_bind   attB1: mutant version of attB; recombination site for the Gateway® BP reaction BP Clonase™
   6014..6337    -  CDS            FKBP-V: F36V mutant of FK506-binding protein FKBP12 binds synthetic ligands that do not bind wild-type FKBP
   6346..6846    -  promoter       hPGK promoter: human phosphoglycerate kinase 1 promoter
   6904..7021    -  misc_feature   cPPT/CTS: central polypurine tract and central termination sequence of HIV-1
   7070..7666    -  CDS            PuroR (fragment): puromycin N-acetyltransferase; pac from Streptomyces; confers resistance to puromycin
