[The description below was written by a language model from this plasmid's Addgene catalogue record and pLannotate feature annotations shown in this document.]
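Description:
pLEX305-N-dTAG-CARD8 is a mammalian expression construct built on the pLEX305 backbone, in which human CARD8 was introduced by Gateway cloning downstream of an N-terminal dTAG. The dTAG corresponds to the annotated FKBP12 F36V domain, which binds synthetic ligands that do not engage wild-type FKBP. The human PGK promoter drives the fusion, with the FKBP-V coding sequence followed by an attB1 recombination scar and then the CARD8 open reading frame. Heterobifunctional dTAG ligands such as dTAG13 or dTAGV-1 recruit an E3 ligase to the FKBP F36V domain and target the fused protein for degradation. According to the record, this gives controllable, ligand-triggered activation of CARD8, an inflammasome-forming protein.

The feature table shows that the backbone is lentiviral in design: an RSV promoter fused to a truncated HIV-1 5' LTR, the Ψ packaging signal with a gag fragment, the RRE for Rev-dependent RNA export, and a cPPT/CTS element upstream of the hPGK cassette. An SV40 promoter and origin with a puromycin N-acetyltransferase gene provide the puromycin selection listed in the catalogue. A high-copy ColE1/pUC-type origin supports propagation in E. coli.

The sequence record does not fully match the catalogue entry. The catalogue lists ampicillin resistance, yet the only bacterial marker annotated is a kanamycin resistance gene, which lies next to a T7 promoter and an attL2 site, elements typical of a Gateway entry clone rather than a finished expression clone. No 3' LTR, WPRE or AmpR is annotated. The assembled sequence may therefore be incomplete or chimeric, and should be verified before use.
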