Addgene plasmid #169989: pLEX305-N-dTAG-CARD8
Purpose: Mammalian expression of the dTAG-CARD8 fusion protein for controllable activation with dTAG ligands (dTAG13, dTAGV-1)
Depositing lab: Daniel Bachovchin. Depositing organization: Memorial Sloan-Kettering Cancer Center. Publication: Dipeptidyl peptidase 9 sets a threshold for CARD8 inflammasome formation by sequestering its active C-terminal fragment. Sharif H, Hollingsworth LR, Griswold AR, Hsiao JC, Wang Q, Bachovchin DA, Wu H. Immunity. 2021 Jul 13;54(7):1392-1404.e10. doi: 10.1016/j.immuni.2021.04.024. Epub 2021 May 20. PubMed 34019797.
Backbone
  Vector backbone: pLEX305
  Vector type: Mammalian Expression
  Selectable markers: Puromycin
Growth in bacteria
  Bacterial resistance: Ampicillin, 100 μg/mL
  Growth temperature: 37°C
  Growth strain: DH5alpha
  Copy number: High Copy
Gene/Insert
  Gene/Insert name: CARD8
  Species: H. sapiens (human)
  Entrez Gene: CARD8 (a.k.a. CARDINAL, DACAR, DAKAR, NDPP, NDPP1, TUCAN)
  Promoter: hPGK
  Tag / fusion protein: dTAG (N terminal on insert)
  Cloning method: Gateway Cloning
  Sequencing primers: 5′ TGTTCCGCATTCTGCAAGCCTC
Terms and licenses: Academic/Nonprofit Terms; Industry Terms: Not Available to Industry
How to cite: pLEX305-N-dTAG-CARD8 was a gift from Daniel Bachovchin (Addgene plasmid # 169989 ; http://n2t.net/addgene:169989 ; RRID:Addgene_169989)
