>Addgene plasmid #169989 | pLEX305-N-dTAG-CARD8 | depositor partial sequence | sequence record 329314 | Insert sequence
ATGGAAAAAAAGGAGTGTCCAGAAAAGAGTAGCAGCAGTGAGGAAGAGCTGCCGAGACGGGACAGTGGAT
CCAGTAGGAACATAGATGCATCCAAACTCATTAGACTACAAGGATCACGGAAACTGTTGGTTGACAATAG
CATACGGGAACTGCAATACACAAAAACTGGAATTTTTTTTCAGGCTGAGGCCTGTGTGACAAATGATACG
GTATACAGGGAGCTACCCTGTGTTTCTGAGACCCTTTGTGACATCTCACATTTTTTCCAAGAAGATGATG
AGACAGAGGCAGAGCCATTATTGTTCCGTGCTGTTCCTGAGTGTCAACTATCTGGGGGGGACATTCCCAG
TGTATCAGAAGAGCAGGAATCTTCAGAGGGACAAGATTCAGGAGACATTTGCTCAGAAGAGAATCAAATA
GTTTCCTCTTATGCTTCTAAAGTCTGTTTTGAGATCGAAGAAGATTATAAAAATCGTCAGTTTCTGGGGC
CTGAAGGAAATGTGGATGTTGAGTTGATTGATAAGAGCACAAACAGATACAGCGTTTGGTTCCCCACTGC
TGGCTGGTATCTGTGGTCAGCCACAGGCCTCGGCTTCCTGGTAAGGGATGAGGTCACAGTGACGATTGCG
TTTGGTTCCTGGAGTCAGCACCTGGCCCTGGACCTGCAGCACCATGAACAGTGGCTGGTGGGCGGCCCCT
TGTTTGATGTCACTGCAGAGCCAGAGGAGGCTGTCGCCGAAATCCACCTCCCCCACTTCATCTCCCTCCA
AGCAGGTGAGGTGGACGTCTCCTGGTTTCTCGTTGCCCATTTTAAGAATGAAGGGATGGTCCTGGAGCAT
CCAGCCCGGGTGGAGCCTTTCTATGCTGTCCTGGAAAGCCCCAGCTTCTCTCTGATGGGCATCCTGCTGC
GGATCGCCAGTGGGACTCGCCTCTCCATCCCCATCACTTCCAACACATTGATCTATTATCACCCCCACCC
CGAAGATATTAAGTTCCACTTGTACCTTGTCCCCAGCGACGCCTTGCTAACAAAGGCGATAGATGATGAG
GAAGATCGCTTCCATGGTGTGCGCCTGCAGACTTCGCCCCCAATGGAACCCCTGAACTTTGGTTCCAGTT
ATATTGTGTCTAATTCTGCTAACCTGAAAGTAATGCCCAAGGAGTTGAAATTGTCCTACAGGAGCCCTGG
AGAAATTCAGCACTTCTCAAAATTCTATGCTGGGCAGATGAAGGAACCCATTCAACTTGAGATTACTGAA
AAAAGACATGGGACTTTGGTGTGGGATACTGAGGTGAAGCCAGTGGATCTCCAGCTTGTAGCTGCATCAG
CCCCTCCTCCTTTCTCAGGTGCAGCCTTTGTGAAGGAGAACCACCGGCAACTCCAAGCCAGGATGGGGGA
CCTGAAAGGGGTGCTCGATGATCTCCAAGACAATGAGGTTCTTACTGAGAATGAGAAGGAGCTGGTGGAG
CAGGAAAAGACACGGCAGAGCAAGAATGAGGCCTTGCTGAGCATGGTGGAGAAGAAAGGGGACCTGGCCC
TGGACGTGCTCTTCAGAAGCATTAGTGAAAGGGACCCTTACCTCGTGTCCTATCTTAGACAGCAGAATTT
G
